>Addgene plasmid #210034 | pPB9P3 | addgene full sequence | sequence record 414000 | Addgene NGS Result
TTAACCCTAGAAAGATAATCATATTGTGACGTACGTTAAAGATAATCATGTGTAAAATTGACGCATGTGT
TTTATCGGTCTGTATATCGAGGTTTATTTATTAATTTGAATAGATATTAAGTTTTATTATATTTACACTT
ACATACTAATAATAAATTCAACAAACAATTTATTTATGTTTATTTATTTATTAAAAAAAACAAAAACTCA
AAATTTCTTCTATAAAGTAACAAAACTTTTATGAGGGACAGCCCCCCCCCAAAGCCCCCAGGGATGTAAT
TACGTCCCTCCCCCGCTAGGGGGCAGCAGCGAGCCGCCCGGGGCTCCGCTCCGGTCCGGCGCTCCCCCCG
CATCCCCGAGCCGGCAGCGTGCGGGGACAGCCCGGGCACGGGGAAGGTGGCACGGGATCGCTTTCCTCTG
AACGCTTCTCGCTGCTCTTTGAGCCTGCAGACACCTGGGGGGATACGGGGAAAAGGCCTCCACGGCCAGA
CTAGAGGTACCAACGCGGCCTTTTTACGGTTCCTGGCCTTTTGCTGGCCTTTTGCTCACATGTGAGACGG
TCGTCTCGAATTGTTTTAGAGCTAGAAATAGCAAGTTAAAATAAGGCTAGTCCGTTATCAACTTGAAAAA
GTGGCACCGAGTCGGTGCTTTTTTGAATTCGCTAGCTAGGTCTTGAAAGGAGTGGGAATTGGCTCCGGTG
CCCGTCAGCTCGAGTTTACTCCCTATCAGTGATAGAGAACGTATGAAGAGTTTACTCCCTATCAGTGATA
GAGAACGTATGCAGACTTTACTCCCTATCAGTGATAGAGAACGTATAAGGAGTTTACTCCCTATCAGTGA
TAGAGAACGTATGACCAGTTTACTCCCTATCAGTGATAGAGAACGTATCTACAGTTTACTCCCTATCAGT
GATAGAGAACGTATATCCAGTTTACTCCCTATCAGTGATAGAGAACGTATAAGCTTTAGGCGTGTACGGT
GGGCGCCTATAAAAGCAGAGCTCGTTTAGTGAACCGTCAGATCGCCTGGAGCAATTCCACAACACTTTTG
TCTTATACCAACTTTCCGTACCACTTCCTACCCTCGTAAAGGTCTAGAGCTAGCGAGTTCGAATTTGCCA
CCATGGCCCCAAAGAAGAAGCGGAAAGTCGACAAGAAGTACAGCATCGGCCTGGACATCGGCACCAACTC
TGTGGGCTGGGCCGTGATCACCGACGAGTACAAGGTGCCCAGCAAGAAATTCAAGGTGCTGGGCAACACC
GACCGGCACAGCATCAAGAAGAACCTGATCGGAGCCCTGCTGTTCGACAGCGGCGAAACAGCCGAGGCCA
CCCGGCTGAAGAGAACCGCCAGAAGAAGATACACCAGACGGAAGAACCGGATCTGCTATCTGCAAGAGAT
CTTCAGCAACGAGATGGCCAAGGTGGACGACAGCTTCTTCCACAGACTGGAAGAGTCCTTCCTGGTGGAA
GAGGATAAGAAGCACGAGCGGCACCCCATCTTCGGCAACATCGTGGACGAGGTGGCCTACCACGAGAAGT
ACCCCACCATCTACCACCTGAGAAAGAAACTGGTGGACAGCACCGACAAGGCCGACCTGCGGCTGATCTA
TCTGGCCCTGGCCCACATGATCAAGTTCCGGGGCCACTTCCTGATCGAGGGCGACCTGAACCCCGACAAC
AGCGACGTGGACAAGCTGTTCATCCAGCTGGTGCAGACCTACAACCAGCTGTTCGAGGAAAACCCCATCA
ACGCCAGCGGCGTGGACGCCAAGGCCATCCTGTCTGCCAGACTGAGCAAGAGCAGACGGCTGGAAAATCT
GATCGCCCAGCTGCCCGGCGAGAAGAAGAATGGCCTGTTCGGAAACCTGATTGCCCTGAGCCTGGGCCTG
ACCCCCAACTTCAAGAGCAACTTCGACCTGGCCGAGGATGCCAAACTGCAGCTGAGCAAGGACACCTACG
ACGACGACCTGGACAACCTGCTGGCCCAGATCGGCGACCAGTACGCCGACCTGTTTCTGGCCGCCAAGAA
CCTGTCCGACGCCATCCTGCTGAGCGACATCCTGAGAGTGAACACCGAGATCACCAAGGCCCCCCTGAGC
GCCTCTATGATCAAGAGATACGACGAGCACCACCAGGACCTGACCCTGCTGAAAGCTCTCGTGCGGCAGC
AGCTGCCTGAGAAGTACAAAGAGATTTTCTTCGACCAGAGCAAGAACGGCTACGCCGGCTACATTGACGG
CGGAGCCAGCCAGGAAGAGTTCTACAAGTTCATCAAGCCCATCCTGGAAAAGATGGACGGCACCGAGGAA
CTGCTCGTGAAGCTGAACAGAGAGGACCTGCTGCGGAAGCAGCGGACCTTCGACAACGGCAGCATCCCCC
ACCAGATCCACCTGGGAGAGCTGCACGCCATTCTGCGGCGGCAGGAAGATTTTTACCCATTCCTGAAGGA
CAACCGGGAAAAGATCGAGAAGATCCTGACCTTCCGCATCCCCTACTACGTGGGCCCTCTGGCCAGGGGA
AACAGCAGATTCGCCTGGATGACCAGAAAGAGCGAGGAAACCATCACCCCCTGGAACTTCGAGGAAGTGG
TGGACAAGGGCGCTTCCGCCCAGAGCTTCATCGAGCGGATGACCAACTTCGATAAGAACCTGCCCAACGA
GAAGGTGCTGCCCAAGCACAGCCTGCTGTACGAGTACTTCACCGTGTATAACGAGCTGACCAAAGTGAAA
TACGTGACCGAGGGAATGAGAAAGCCCGCCTTCCTGAGCGGCGAGCAGAAAAAGGCCATCGTGGACCTGC
TGTTCAAGACCAACCGGAAAGTGACCGTGAAGCAGCTGAAAGAGGACTACTTCAAGAAAATCGAGTGCTT
CGACTCCGTGGAAATCTCCGGCGTGGAAGATCGGTTCAACGCCTCCCTGGGCACATACCACGATCTGCTG
AAAATTATCAAGGACAAGGACTTCCTGGACAATGAGGAAAACGAGGACATTCTGGAAGATATCGTGCTGA
CCCTGACACTGTTTGAGGACAGAGAGATGATCGAGGAACGGCTGAAAACCTATGCCCACCTGTTCGACGA
CAAAGTGATGAAGCAGCTGAAGCGGCGGAGATACACCGGCTGGGGCAGGCTGAGCCGGAAGCTGATCAAC
GGCATCCGGGACAAGCAGTCCGGCAAGACAATCCTGGATTTCCTGAAGTCCGACGGCTTCGCCAACAGAA
ACTTCATGCAGCTGATCCACGACGACAGCCTGACCTTTAAAGAGGACATCCAGAAAGCCCAGGTGTCCGG
CCAGGGCGATAGCCTGCACGAGCACATTGCCAATCTGGCCGGCAGCCCCGCCATTAAGAAGGGCATCCTG
CAGACAGTGAAGGTGGTGGACGAGCTCGTGAAAGTGATGGGCCGGCACAAGCCCGAGAACATCGTGATCG
AAATGGCCAGAGAGAACCAGACCACCCAGAAGGGACAGAAGAACAGCCGCGAGAGAATGAAGCGGATCGA
AGAGGGCATCAAAGAGCTGGGCAGCCAGATCCTGAAAGAACACCCCGTGGAAAACACCCAGCTGCAGAAC
GAGAAGCTGTACCTGTACTACCTGCAGAATGGGCGGGATATGTACGTGGACCAGGAACTGGACATCAACC
GGCTGTCCGACTACGATGTGGACGCTATCGTGCCTCAGAGCTTTCTGAAGGACGACTCCATCGACAACAA
GGTGCTGACCAGAAGCGACAAGAACCGGGGCAAGAGCGACAACGTGCCCTCCGAAGAGGTCGTGAAGAAG
ATGAAGAACTACTGGCGGCAGCTGCTGAACGCCAAGCTGATTACCCAGAGAAAGTTCGACAATCTGACCA
AGGCCGAGAGAGGCGGCCTGAGCGAACTGGATAAGGCCGGCTTCATCAAGAGACAGCTGGTGGAAACCCG
GCAGATCACAAAGCACGTGGCACAGATCCTGGACTCCCGGATGAACACTAAGTACGACGAGAATGACAAG
CTGATCCGGGAAGTGAAAGTGATCACCCTGAAGTCCAAGCTGGTGTCCGATTTCCGGAAGGATTTCCAGT
TTTACAAAGTGCGCGAGATCAACAACTACCACCACGCCCACGACGCCTACCTGAACGCCGTCGTGGGAAC
CGCCCTGATCAAAAAGTACCCTAAGCTGGAAAGCGAGTTCGTGTACGGCGACTACAAGGTGTACGACGTG
CGGAAGATGATCGCCAAGAGCGAGCAGGAAATCGGCAAGGCTACCGCCAAGTACTTCTTCTACAGCAACA
TCATGAACTTTTTCAAGACCGAGATTACCCTGGCCAACGGCGAGATCCGGAAGCGGCCTCTGATCGAGAC
AAACGGCGAAACCGGGGAGATCGTGTGGGATAAGGGCCGGGATTTTGCCACCGTGCGGAAAGTGCTGAGC
ATGCCCCAAGTGAATATCGTGAAAAAGACCGAGGTGCAGACAGGCGGCTTCAGCAAAGAGTCTATCCTGC
CCAAGAGGAACAGCGATAAGCTGATCGCCAGAAAGAAGGACTGGGACCCTAAGAAGTACGGCGGCTTCGA
CAGCCCCACCGTGGCCTATTCTGTGCTGGTGGTGGCCAAAGTGGAAAAGGGCAAGTCCAAGAAACTGAAG
AGTGTGAAAGAGCTGCTGGGGATCACCATCATGGAAAGAAGCAGCTTCGAGAAGAATCCCATCGACTTTC
TGGAAGCCAAGGGCTACAAAGAAGTGAAAAAGGACCTGATCATCAAGCTGCCTAAGTACTCCCTGTTCGA
GCTGGAAAACGGCCGGAAGAGAATGCTGGCCTCTGCCGGCGAACTGCAGAAGGGAAACGAACTGGCCCTG
CCCTCCAAATATGTGAACTTCCTGTACCTGGCCAGCCACTATGAGAAGCTGAAGGGCTCCCCCGAGGATA
ATGAGCAGAAACAGCTGTTTGTGGAACAGCACAAGCACTACCTGGACGAGATCATCGAGCAGATCAGCGA
GTTCTCCAAGAGAGTGATCCTGGCCGACGCTAATCTGGACAAAGTGCTGTCCGCCTACAACAAGCACCGG
GATAAGCCCATCAGAGAGCAGGCCGAGAATATCATCCACCTGTTTACCCTGACCAATCTGGGAGCCCCTG
CCGCCTTCAAGTACTTTGACACCACCATCGACCGGAAGAGGTACACCAGCACCAAAGAGGTGCTGGACGC
CACCCTGATCCACCAGAGCATCACCGGCCTGTACGAGACACGGATCGACCTGTCTCAGCTGGGAGGTGAC
TCTGGAGGATCTAGCGGAGGATCCTCTGGCAGCGAGACACCAGGAACAAGCGAGTCAGCAACACCAGAGA
GCAGTGGCGGCAGCAGCGGCGGCAGCAGCACCCTAAATATAGAAGATGAGTATCGGCTACATGAGACCTC
AAAAGAGCCAGATGTTTCTCTAGGGTCCACATGGCTGTCTGATTTTCCTCAGGCCTGGGCGGAAACCGGG
GGCATGGGACTGGCAGTTCGCCAAGCTCCTCTGATCATACCTCTGAAAGCAACCTCTACCCCCGTGTCCA
TAAAACAATACCCCATGTCACAAGAAGCCAGACTGGGGATCAAGCCCCACATACAGAGACTGTTGGACCA
GGGAATACTGGTACCCTGCCAGTCCCCCTGGAACACGCCCCTGCTACCCGTTAAGAAACCAGGGACTAAT
GATTATAGGCCTGTCCAGGATCTGAGAGAAGTCAACAAGCGGGTGGAAGACATCCACCCCACCGTGCCCA
ACCCTTACAACCTCTTGAGCGGGCTCCCACCGTCCCACCAGTGGTACACTGTGCTTGATTTAAAGGATGC
CTTTTTCTGCCTGAGACTCCACCCCACCAGTCAGCCTCTCTTCGCCTTTGAGTGGAGAGATCCAGAGATG
GGAATCTCAGGACAATTGACCTGGACCAGACTCCCACAGGGTTTCAAAAACAGTCCCACCCTGTTTAATG
AGGCACTGCACAGAGACCTAGCAGACTTCCGGATCCAGCACCCAGACTTGATCCTGCTACAGTACGTGGA
TGACTTACTGCTGGCCGCCACTTCTGAGCTAGACTGCCAACAAGGTACTCGGGCCCTGTTACAAACCCTA
GGGAACCTCGGGTATCGGGCCTCGGCCAAGAAAGCCCAAATTTGCCAGAAACAGGTCAAGTATCTGGGGT
ATCTTCTAAAAGAGGGTCAGAGATGGCTGACTGAGGCCAGAAAAGAGACTGTGATGGGGCAGCCTACTCC
GAAGACCCCTCGACAACTAAGGGAGTTCCTAGGGAAGGCAGGCTTCTGTCGCCTCTTCATCCCTGGGTTT
GCAGAAATGGCAGCCCCCCTGTACCCTCTCACCAAACCGGGGACTCTGTTTAATTGGGGCCCAGACCAAC
AAAAGGCCTATCAAGAAATCAAGCAAGCTCTTCTAACTGCCCCAGCCCTGGGGTTGCCAGATTTGACTAA
GCCCTTTGAACTCTTTGTCGACGAGAAGCAGGGCTACGCCAAAGGTGTCCTAACGCAAAAACTGGGACCT
TGGCGTCGGCCGGTGGCCTACCTGTCCAAAAAGCTAGACCCAGTAGCAGCTGGGTGGCCCCCTTGCCTAC
GGATGGTAGCAGCCATTGCCGTACTGACAAAGGATGCAGGCAAGCTAACCATGGGACAGCCACTAGTCAT
TCTGGCCCCCCATGCAGTAGAGGCACTAGTCAAACAACCCCCCGACCGCTGGCTTTCCAACGCCCGGATG
ACTCACTATCAGGCCTTGCTTTTGGACACGGACCGGGTCCAGTTCGGACCGGTGGTAGCCCTGAACCCGG
CTACGCTGCTCCCACTGCCTGAGGAAGGGCTGCAACACAACTGCCTTGATATCCTGGCCGAAGCCCACGG
AACCCGACCCGACCTAACGGACCAGCCGCTCCCAGACGCCGACCACACCTGGTACACGGATGGAAGCAGT
CTCTTACAAGAGGGACAGCGTAAGGCGGGAGCTGCGGTGACCACCGAGACCGAGGTAATCTGGGCTAAAG
CCCTGCCAGCCGGGACATCCGCTCAGCGGGCTGAACTGATAGCACTCACCCAGGCCCTAAAGATGGCAGA
AGGTAAGAAGCTAAATGTTTATACTGATAGCCGTTATGCTTTTGCTACTGCCCATATCCATGGAGAAATA
TACAGAAGGCGTGGGTGGCTCACATCAGAAGGCAAAGAGATCAAAAATAAAGACGAGATCTTGGCCCTAC
TAAAAGCCCTCTTTCTGCCCAAAAGACTTAGCATAATCCATTGTCCAGGACATCAAAAGGGACACAGCGC
CGAGGCTAGAGGCAACCGGATGGCTGACCAAGCGGCCCGAAAGGCAGCCATCACAGAGACTCCAGACACC
TCTACCCTCCTCATAGAAAATTCATCACCCTCTGGCGGCTCAAAAAGAACCGCCGACGGCAGCGAATTTG
AGCCCAAGAAGAAGAGGAAAGTCTAAAAGGGTTCGATCCCTACCGGTTAGTAATGAGTTTAAACGGGGGA
GGCTAACTGAAACACGGAAGGAGACAATACCGGAAGGAACCCGCGCTATGACGGCAATAAAAAGACAGAA
TAAAACGCACGGGTGTTGGGTCGTTTGTTCATAAACGCGGGGTTCGGTCCCAGGGCTGGCACTCTGTCGA
TACCCCACCGAGACCCCATTGGGGCCAATACGCCCGCGTTTCTTCCTTTTCCCCACCCCACCCCCCAAGT
TCGGGTGAAGGCCCAGGGCTCGCAGCCAACGTCGGGGCGGCAGGCCCTGCCATAGCAGATCTGCGAAATC
GGATCCAGCTGAATCTAAGTGGATCTGCGATCGCTCCGGTGCCCGTCAGTGGGCAGAGCGCACATCGCCC
ACAGTCCCCGAGAAGTTGGGGGGAGGGGTCGGCAATTGAACGGGTGCCTAGAGAAGGTGGCGCGGGGTAA
ACTGGGAAAGTGATGTCGTGTACTGGCTCCGCCTTTTTCCCGAGGGTGGGGGAGAACCGTATATAAGTGC
AGTAGTCGCCGTGAACGTTCTTTTTCGCAACGGGTTTGCCGCCAGAACACAGCTGAAGCTTCGAGGGGCT
CGCATCTCTCCTTCACGCGCCCGCCGCCCTACCTGAGGCCGCCATCCACGCCGGTTGAGTCGCGTTCTGC
CGCCTCCCGCCTGTGGTGCCTCCTGAACTGCGTCCGCCGTCTAGGTAAGTTTAAAGCTCAGGTCGAGACC
GGGCCTTTGTCCGGCGCTCCCTTGGAGCCTACCTAGACTCAGCCGGCTCTCCACGCTTTGCCTGACCCTG
CTTGCTCAACTCTACGTCTTTGTTTCGTTTTCTGTTCTGCGCCGTTACAGATCTAAGCTGTGACCGGCGC
CTACTCTAGAGCCGCCATGTCTAGACTGGACAAGAGCAAAGTCATAAACTCTGCTCTGGAATTACTCAAT
GGAGTCGGTATCGAAGGCCTGACGACAAGGAAACTCGCTCAAAAGCTGGGAGTTGAGCAGCCTACCCTGT
ACTGGCACGTGAAGAACAAGCGGGCCCTGCTCGATGCCCTGCCAATCGAGATGCTGGACAGGCATCATAC
CCACTCCTGCCCCCTGGAAGGCGAGTCATGGCAAGACTTTCTGCGGAACAACGCCAAGTCATACCGCTGT
GCTCTCCTCTCACATCGCGACGGGGCTAAAGTGCATCTCGGCACCCGCCCAACAGAGAAACAGTACGAAA
CCCTGGAAAATCAGCTCGCGTTCCTGTGTCAGCAAGGCTTCTCCCTGGAGAACGCACTGTACGCTCTGTC
CGCCGTGGGCCACTTTACACTGGGCTGCGTATTGGAGGAACAGGAGCATCAAGTAGCAAAAGAGGAAAGA
GAGACACCTACCACCGATTCTATGCCCCCACTTCTGAAACAAGCAATTGAGCTGTTCGACCGGCAGGGAG
CCGAACCTGCCTTCCTTTTCGGCCTGGAACTAATCATATGTGGCCTGGAGAAACAGCTAAAGTGCGAAAG
CGGCGGGCCGACCGACGCCCTTGACGATTTTGACTTAGACATGCTCCCAGCCGATGCCCTTGACGACTTT
GACCTTGATATGCTGCCTGCTGACGCTCTTGACGATTTTGACCTTGACATGCTCCCCGGGGAGGGCAGAG
GAAGTCTACTAACATGCGGTGACGTGGAGGAGAATCCCGGCCCTATGACCGAGTACAAGCCCACGGTGCG
CCTCGCCACCCGCGACGACGTCCCCAGGGCCGTACGCACCCTCGCCGCCGCGTTCGCCGACTACCCCGCC
ACGCGCCACACCGTCGATCCGGACCGCCACATCGAGCGGGTCACCGAGCTGCAAGAACTCTTCCTCACGC
GCGTCGGGCTCGACATCGGCAAGGTGTGGGTCGCGGACGACGGCGCCGCGGTGGCGGTCTGGACCACGCC
GGAGAGCGTCGAAGCGGGGGCGGTGTTCGCCGAGATCGGCCCGCGCATGGCCGAGTTGAGCGGTTCCCGG
CTGGCCGCGCAGCAACAGATGGAAGGCCTCCTGGCGCCGCACCGGCCCAAGGAGCCCGCGTGGTTCCTGG
CCACCGTCGGAGTCTCGCCCGACCACCAGGGCAAGGGTCTGGGCAGCGCCGTCGTGCTCCCCGGAGTGGA
GGCGGCCGAGCGCGCCGGGGTGCCCGCCTTCCTGGAGACCTCCGCGCCCCGCAACCTCCCCTTCTACGAG
CGGCTCGGCTTCACCGTCACCGCCGACGTCGAGGTGCCCGAAGGACCGCGCACCTGGTGCATGACCCGCA
AGCCCGGTGCCTGAAATCAACCTCTGGATTACAAAATTTGTGGGTAAACTTGTTTATTGCAGCTTATAAT
GGTTACAAATAAAGCAATAGCATCACAAATTTCACAAATAAAGCATTTTTTTCACTGCATTCTAGTTGTG
GTTTGTCCAAACTCATCAATGTATCTTATCATGTCTGGAATTGACTCAAATGATGTCAATTAGTCTATCA
GAAGCTCATCTGGTCTCCCTTCCGGGGGACAAGACATCCCTGTTTAATATTTAAACAGCAGTGTTCCCAA
ACTGGGTTCTTATATCCCTTGCTCTGGTCAACCAGGTTGCAGGGTTTCCTGTCCTCACAGGAACGAAGTC
CCTAAAGAAACAGTGGCAGCCAGGTTTAGCCCCGGAATTGACTGGATTCCTTTTTTAGGGCCGCGGCCCA
TTGGTATGGCTTTTTCCCCGTATCCCCCCAGGTGTCTGCAGGCTCAAAGAGCAGCGAGAAGCGTTCAGAG
GAAAGCGATCCCGTGCCACCTTCCCCGTGCCCGGGCTGTCCCCGCACGCTGCCGGCTCGGGGATGCGGGG
GGAGCGCCGGACCGGAGCGGAGCCCCGGGCGGCTCGCTGCTGCGCCCTAGCGGGGGAGGGACGTAATTAC
ATCCCTGGGGGCTTTGGGGGGGGGCTGTCCCTGATATCTATAACAAGAAAATATATATATAATAAGTTAT
CACGTAAGTAGAACATGAAATAACAATATAATTATCGTATGAGTTAAATCTTAAAAGTCACGTAAAAGAT
AATCATGCGTCATTTTGACTCACGCGGTCGTTATAGTTCAAAATCAGTGACACTTACCGCATTGACAAGC
ACGCCTCACGGGAGCTCCAAGCGGCGACTGAGATGTCCTAAATGCACAGCGACGGATTCGCGCTATTTAG
AAAGAGAGAGCAATATTTCAAGAATGCATGCGTCAATTTTACGCAGACTATCTTTCTAGGGTTAATCTAG
CTGCATCAGGATCATATCGTCGGGTCTTTTTTCCGGCTCAGTCATCGCCCAAGCTGGCGCTATCTGGGCA
TCGGGGAGGAAGAAGCCCGTGCCTTTTCCCGCGAGGTTGAAGCGGCATGGAAAGAGTTTGCCGAGGATGA
CTGCTGCTGCATTGACGTTGAGCGAAAACGCACGTTTACCATGATGATTCGGGAAGGTGTGGCCATGCAC
GCCTTTAACGGTGAACTGTTCGTTCAGGCCACCTGGGATACCAGTTCGTCGCGGCTTTTCCGGACACAGT
TCCGGATGGTCAGCCCGAAGCGCATCAGCAACCCGAACAATACCGGCGACAGCCGGAACTGCCGTGCCGG
TGTGCAGATTAATGACAGCGGTGCGGCGCTGGGATATTACGTCAGCGAGGACGGGTATCCTGGCTGGATG
CCGCAGAAATGGACATGGATACCCCGTGAGTTACCCGGCGGGCGCGCTTGGCGTAATCATGGTCATAGCT
GTTTCCTGTGTGAAATTGTTATCCGCTCACAATTCCACACAACATACGAGCCGGAAGCATAAAGTGTAAA
GCCTGGGGTGCCTAATGAGTGAGCTAACTCACATTAATTGCGTTGCGCTCACTGCCCGCTTTCCAGTCGG
GAAACCTGTCGTGCCAGCTGCATTAATGAATCGGCCAACGCGCGGGGAGAGGCGGTTTGCGTATTGGGCG
CTCTTCCGCTTCCTCGCTCACTGACTCGCTGCGCTCGGTCGTTCGGCTGCGGCGAGCGGTATCAGCTCAC
TCAAAGGCGGTAATACGGTTATCCACAGAATCAGGGGATAACGCAGGAAAGAACATGTGAGCAAAAGGCC
AGCAAAAGGCCAGGAACCGTAAAAAGGCCGCGTTGCTGGCGTTTTTCCATAGGCTCCGCCCCCCTGACGA
GCATCACAAAAATCGACGCTCAAGTCAGAGGTGGCGAAACCCGACAGGACTATAAAGATACCAGGCGTTT
CCCCCTGGAAGCTCCCTCGTGCGCTCTCCTGTTCCGACCCTGCCGCTTACCGGATACCTGTCCGCCTTTC
TCCCTTCGGGAAGCGTGGCGCTTTCTCATAGCTCACGCTGTAGGTATCTCAGTTCGGTGTAGGTCGTTCG
CTCCAAGCTGGGCTGTGTGCACGAACCCCCCGTTCAGCCCGACCGCTGCGCCTTATCCGGTAACTATCGT
CTTGAGTCCAACCCGGTAAGACACGACTTATCGCCACTGGCAGCAGCCACTGGTAACAGGATTAGCAGAG
CGAGGTATGTAGGCGGTGCTACAGAGTTCTTGAAGTGGTGGCCTAACTACGGCTACACTAGAAGAACAGT
ATTTGGTATCTGCGCTCTGCTGAAGCCAGTTACCTTCGGAAAAAGAGTTGGTAGCTCTTGATCCGGCAAA
CAAACCACCGCTGGTAGCGGTGGTTTTTTTGTTTGCAAGCAGCAGATTACGCGCAGAAAAAAAGGATCTC
AAGAAGATCCTTTGATCTTTTCTACGGGGTCTGACGCTCAGTGGAACGAAAACTCACGTTAAGGGATTTT
GGTCATGAGATTATCAAAAAGGATCTTCACCTAGATCCTTTTAAATTAAAAATGAAGTTTTAAATCAATC
TAAAGTATATATGAGTAAACTTGGTCTGACAGTTACCAATGCTTAATCAGTGAGGCACCTATCTCAGCGA
TCTGTCTATTTCGTTCATCCATAGTTGCCTGACTCCCCGTCGTGTAGATAACTACGATACGGGAGGGCTT
ACCATCTGGCCCCAGTGCTGCAATGATACCGCGAGACCCACGCTCACCGGCTCCAGATTTATCAGCAATA
AACCAGCCAGCCGGAAGGGCCGAGCGCAGAAGTGGTCCTGCAACTTTATCCGCCTCCATCCAGTCTATTA
ATTGTTGCCGGGAAGCTAGAGTAAGTAGTTCGCCAGTTAATAGTTTGCGCAACGTTGTTGCCATTGCTAC
AGGCATCGTGGTGTCACGCTCGTCGTTTGGTATGGCTTCATTCAGCTCCGGTTCCCAACGATCAAGGCGA
GTTACATGATCCCCCATGTTGTGCAAAAAAGCGGTTAGCTCCTTCGGTCCTCCGATCGTTGTCAGAAGTA
AGTTGGCCGCAGTGTTATCACTCATGGTTATGGCAGCACTGCATAATTCTCTTACTGTCATGCCATCCGT
AAGATGCTTTTCTGTGACTGGTGAGTACTCAACCAAGTCATTCTGAGAATAGTGTATGCGGCGACCGAGT
TGCTCTTGCCCGGCGTCAATACGGGATAATACCGCGCCACATAGCAGAACTTTAAAAGTGCTCATCATTG
GAAAACGTTCTTCGGGGCGAAAACTCTCAAGGATCTTACCGCTGTTGAGATCCAGTTCGATGTAACCCAC
TCGTGCACCCAACTGATCTTCAGCATCTTTTACTTTCACCAGCGTTTCTGGGTGAGCAAAAACAGGAAGG
CAAAATGCCGCAAAAAAGGGAATAAGGGCGACACGGAAATGTTGAATACTCATACTCTTCCTTTTTCAAT
ATTATTGAAGCATTTATCAGGGTTATTGTCTCATGAGCGGATACATATTTGAATGTATTTAGAAAAATAA
ACAAATAGGGGTTCCGCGCACATTTCCCCGAAAAGTGCCACCTAAATTGTAAGCGTTAATATTTTGTTAA
AATTCGCGTTAAATTTTTGTTAAATCAGCTCATTTTTTAACCAATAGGCCGAAATCGGCAAAATCCCTTA
TAAATCAAAAGAATAGACCGAGATAGGGT
[37 nt withheld, positions 13470-13506]
AAAGAACGTGGACTCCAACGTCAAAGG
[49 nt withheld, positions 13534-13582]
T
[91 nt withheld, positions 13584-13674]
G
[124 nt withheld, positions 13676-13799]
CCCATTCGCCATTCAGGCTGCGCAACTGTTGGGAAGGGCGATCGGTGCGGGCCTCTTCGCTATTACGCCA
GCTGGCGAAAGGGGGATGTGCTGCAAGGCGATTAAGTTGGGTAACGCCAGGGTTTTCCCAGTCACGACGT
TGTAAAACGACGGCCAGTGAGCGCGCCTCGTTCATTCACGTTTTTGAACCCGTGGAGGACGGGCAGACTC
GCGGTGCAAATGTGTTTTACAGCGTGATGGAGCAGATGAAGATGCTCGACACGCTGCAGAACACGCAGCT
AGA
Features (pLannotate 1.2.2; 26 found; start..end, strand, type, name):
    573..648     +  misc_RNA       gRNA scaffold: guide RNA scaffold for the Streptococcus pyogenes CRISPR/Cas9 system
    666..684     +  CDS            small t antigen (fragment): SV40 (simian virus 40) small t antigen
    712..1090    +  promoter       TRE3G promoter: 3rd-generation Tet-responsive promoter that can be activated by binding of Tet-On® 3G
   1150..2751    +  CDS            Cas9(N): N-terminal portion of Streptococcus pyogenes Cas9 (Zetsche et al., 2015)
   2752..5246    +  CDS            Cas9(C) (fragment): C-terminal portion of Streptococcus pyogenes Cas9 (Zetsche et al., 2015)
   5350..7381    +  CDS            gag-pol (fragment): Moloney murine leukemia virus Gag-Pol polyprotein; gag-pol; contains a read-through stop codon
   7542..7590    +  polyA_signal   HSV TK poly(A) signal: herpes simplex virus thymidine kinase polyadenylation signal (Cole and Stacy, 1985)
   7821..8032    +  promoter       EF-1α core promoter: core promoter for human elongation factor EF-1α
   8045..8313    +  LTR            5' LTR (truncated): truncated 5' long terminal repeat (LTR) from human T-cell leukemia virus (HTLV) type 1
   8347..9044    +  CDS            rtTA3 (fragment): reverse tetracycline transactivator 3 activates expression from Tet-responsive promoters in the presence of doxycycline
   8974..9084    +  CDS            VP48: 3 tandem repeats of the minimal activation domain of herpes simplex virus VP16 (Cheng et al., 2013)
   9145..9744    +  CDS            PuroR (fragment): puromycin N-acetyltransferase; pac from Streptomyces; confers resistance to puromycin
   9745..9772    +  misc_feature   WPRE (fragment): woodchuck hepatitis virus posttranscriptional regulatory element
   9777..9898    +  polyA_signal   SV40 poly(A) signal: SV40 polyadenylation signal
   9916..10008   +  ncRNA          G-CSF SLDE: Accession: RF00183 - G-CSF factor stem-loop destabilising element (SLDE)
  10711..11178   +  CDS            B (fragment): PORTL_LAMBD - Experimental evidence at protein level: Swiss-Prot protein existence level 1. Forms the portal vertex of the capsid (PubMed:6228056, PubMed:6232391). This portal plays critical roles in head assembly, genome packaging, neck/tail attachment, and genome ejection (Probable). The portal protein multimerizes as a single ring-shaped homododecamer arranged around a central channel (PubMed:6232391). Binds to the terminase subunits to form the packaging machine (PubMed:7799432). From Escherichia phage lambda (Bacteriophage lambda).
  11214..11236   -  protein_bind   lac operator (fragment): The lac repressor binds to the lac operator to inhibit transcription in E. coli. This inhibition can be relieved by adding lactose or isopropyl-β-D-thiogalactopyranoside (IPTG). lac repressor encoded by lacI
  11240..11270   -  promoter       lac promoter: promoter for the E. coli lac operon
  11285..11306   -  protein_bind   CAP binding site: CAP binding activates transcription in the presence of cAMP. E. coli catabolite activator protein
  11319..11411   -  CDS            lacI (fragment): lac repressor; lacI; The lac repressor binds to the lac operator to inhibit transcription in E. coli. This inhibition can be relieved by adding lactose or isopropyl-β-D-thiogalactopyranoside (IPTG).
  11594..12182   -  rep_origin     ori: high-copy-number ColE1/pMB1/pBR322/pUC origin of replication
  12353..13213   -  CDS            AmpR: β-lactamase; bla; confers resistance to ampicillin, carbenicillin, and related antibiotics
  13214..13318   -  promoter       AmpR promoter: bla
  13371..13799   -  rep_origin     f1 ori (sequence partly withheld): f1 bacteriophage origin of replication; arrow indicates direction of (+) strand synthesis
  13804..13959   -  CDS            lacZα (fragment): LacZα fragment of β-galactosidase; lacZ fragment
  13961..14080   +  CDS            B (fragment): PORTL_LAMBD - Experimental evidence at protein level: Swiss-Prot protein existence level 1. Forms the portal vertex of the capsid (PubMed:6228056, PubMed:6232391). This portal plays critical roles in head assembly, genome packaging, neck/tail attachment, and genome ejection (Probable). The portal protein multimerizes as a single ring-shaped homododecamer arranged around a central channel (PubMed:6232391). Binds to the terminase subunits to form the packaging machine (PubMed:7799432). From Escherichia phage lambda (Bacteriophage lambda).
