[The description below was written by a language model from this plasmid's Addgene catalogue record and pLannotate feature annotations shown in this document.]
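Description:
pPB9P3 is a 14.1 kb mammalian CRISPR vector built on a pPB (piggyBac transposon) backbone. It is designed to deliver all the components of an inducible prime editing system on one plasmid. In bacteria it is maintained through a high-copy ColE1/pUC-type origin and an ampicillin (β-lactamase) resistance gene. An f1 origin and remnants of a lac promoter/lacZα region are also present in the backbone. The automated annotation does not identify the piggyBac terminal repeats. Its hits to lambda phage portal protein B in the backbone are probably stuffer or spurious matches rather than functional elements.

The payload has three parts. First, an S. pyogenes gRNA scaffold sits near the start of the record, next to the cloning site described for inserting PE3/PE3b guide constructs, which pair a pegRNA with a nicking gRNA. No promoter driving this guide cassette is annotated. Second, a TRE3G Tet-responsive promoter drives prime editor 2, a fusion of Cas9 to the Moloney murine leukemia virus reverse transcriptase. The reverse transcriptase is annotated as a gag-pol fragment. The fusion is flanked by SV40 nuclear localization signals and ends in an HSV TK polyadenylation signal. Third, an EF-1α core promoter with an HTLV 5′ LTR fragment constitutively expresses rtTA-T2A-puro, followed by an SV40 poly(A) signal. The T2A peptide allows the reverse tetracycline transactivator and puromycin N-acetyltransferase to be made from a single transcript.

Cells carrying the cassette can therefore be selected with puromycin, and doxycycline-bound rtTA then switches on the editor. The associated publication describes piggyBac delivery of CRISPR libraries for parallelized engineering of mutational models.
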