Addgene plasmid #210034: pPB9P3
Purpose: Contains cloning site for PE3/3b prime editing gRNA constructs, inducible prime editor 2, rtTA-T2A-puro
Depositing lab: Michael Talkowski. Depositing organization: Massachusetts General Hospital. Publication: Parallelized engineering of mutational models using piggyBac transposon delivery of CRISPR libraries. Nuttle X, Burt ND, Currall B, Moyses-Oliveira M, Mohajeri K, Bhavsar R, Lucente D, Yadav R, Tai DJC, Gusella JF, Talkowski ME. Cell Rep Methods. 2023 Dec 5:100672. doi: 10.1016/j.crmeth.2023.100672. PubMed 38091988.
Backbone
  Vector backbone: pPB
  Vector type: Mammalian Expression, CRISPR
  Selectable markers: Puromycin
Growth in bacteria
  Bacterial resistance: Ampicillin, 100 μg/mL
  Growth temperature: 30°C
  Growth strain: NEB Stable
  Growth instructions: recommend using LB with 100 µg/mL carbenicillin
  Copy number: Unknown
Gene/Insert 1
  Gene/Insert name: prime editor 2
  Species: Synthetic; Cas9 is from S. pyogenes; M-MLV RT is from the Moloney murine leukemia virus
  Insert size (bp): 6273
  Promoter: TRE3G
  Tag / fusion protein: SV40 NLS (N terminal on backbone); SV40 NLS (C terminal on backbone)
  Cloning method: Gibson Cloning
  Sequencing primers: 5′ N/A
Gene/Insert 2
  Gene/Insert name: rtta-T2A-puro
  Species: Synthetic
  Insert size (bp): 1395
  Promoter: EF-1α
  Cloning method: Gibson Cloning
  Sequencing primers: 5′ N/A
Terms and licenses: Academic/Nonprofit Terms; Industry Terms: Not Available to Industry
How to cite: pPB9P3 was a gift from Michael Talkowski (Addgene plasmid # 210034 ; http://n2t.net/addgene:210034 ; RRID:Addgene_210034)
